>Addgene plasmid #68532 | PVX_081550-bio | depositor full sequence | sequence record 120654 | Full Sequence
AGATCTATACATTGAATCAATATTGGCAATTAGCCATATTAGTCATTGGTTATATAGCATAAATCAATAT
TGGCTATTGGCCATTGCATACGTTGTATCTATATCATAATATGTACATTTATATTGGCTCATGTCCAATA
TGACCGCCATGTTGACATTGATTATTGACTAGTTATTAATAGTAATCAATTACGGGGTCATTAGTTCATA
GCCCATATATGGAGTTCCGCGTTACATAACTTACGGTAAATGGCCCGCCTGGCTGACCGCCCAACGACCC
CCGCCCATTGACGTCAATAATGACGTATGTTCCCATAGTAACGCCAATAGGGACTTTCCATTGACGTCAA
TGGGTGGAGTATTTACGGTAAACTGCCCACTTGGCAGTACATCAAGTGTATCATATGCCAAGTCCGCCCC
CTATTGACGTCAATGACGGTAAATGGCCCGCCTGGCATTATGCCCAGTACATGACCTTACGGGACTTTCC
TACTTGGCAGTACATCTACGTATTAGTCATCGCTATTACCATGGTGATGCGGTTTTGGCAGTACACCAAT
GGGCGTGGATAGCGGTTTGACTCACGGGGATTTCCAAGTCTCCACCCCATTGACGTCAATGGGAGTTTGT
TTTGGCACCAAAATCAACGGGACTTTCCAAAATGTCGTAATAACCCCGCCCCGTTGACGCAAATGGGCGG
TAGGCGTGTACGGTGGGAGGTCTATATAAGCAGAGCTCGTTTAGTGAACCGTCAGATCCTCACTCTCTTC
CGCATCGCTGTCTGCGAGGGCCAGCTGTTGGGCTCGCGGTTGAGGACAAACTCTTCGCGGTCTTTCCAGT
ACTCTTGGATCGGAAACCCGTCGGCCTCCGAACGGTACTCCGCCACCGAGGGACCTGAGCGAGTCCGCAT
CGACCGGATCGGAAAACCTCTCGAGAAAGGCGTCTAACCAGTCACAGTCGCAAGGTAGGCTGAGCACCGT
GGCGGGCGGCAGCGGGTGGCGGTCGGGGTTGTTTCTGGCGGAGGTGCTGCTGATGATGTAATTAAAGTAG
GCGGTCTTGAGACGGCGGATGGTCGAGGTGAGGTGTGGCAGGCTTGAGATCCAGCTGTTGGGGTGAGTAC
TCCCTCTCAAAAGCGGGCATTACTTCTGCGCTAAGATTGTCAGTTTCCAAAAACGAGGAGGATTTGATAT
TCACCTGGCCCGATCTGGCCATACACTTGAGTGACAATGACATCCACTTTGCCTTTCTCTCCACAGGTGT
CCACTCCCAGGTCCAAGTTTGCCACCATGGAGTTTCAGACCCAGGTACTCATGTCCCTGCTGCTCTGCAT
GTCTGGTGCGGCCGCCAGAGATGGGAGAAGAAAGTGGATGGGCCTGCTGAGCAGATGGGAGGCCACACCT
TACGGCGGCTCTGATGTGGGATCCGATGTGGGCCTGGGACAGACAGGCGGAGGAAAGGCCGCCCACATCT
TCGCCCTGAAGTCCGCCCTGCAGTTCGCCAACGGCTACGAGGAAGTGCGGCAGAAGGGCAGATCTGGCAG
AAGCGGAAGAAGCGAGCGGCGCGAGCGGAGAGAACGCGTGAACCCTGTGTGCATCCTGCCCAGCGACATG
CCCCGGTTCAGAACCCTGCACGAGAAGGTGGAAGTGGAAGAGGAACTGCTGCTGCAGGAAAAGACCGCCG
ACGACATGAACGTGGCCGGCGACGCCGACAACACCAACAACAAGGACGAGTACGGCCAGCCCCTGATCAA
GGGCCAGACAGCCACAGAAGGCGTGCTGCCTCAGCAGACCGTGGCCACAAAAGTGTCCCCCCTGATCGAG
AAGTCCACCATCGACCACTACCTGGACGTGTGCACCCAGATCCGGAAGAAAACCTTCAGCTTCAAGAACT
GCGAGATCTTCTACGAGAGCCCCGAAGTGACCCTGTACAAGAACATCCTGGAAGATAAGAGCGAGACACG
CTACGACCTGATCGGCTACGGCACCCTGAACGACGTGTCCCTGTATGGCGCCAGCCAGGCCCTGAACAAC
CTGGATGTGATCAAAGAGTGGAACAAGAATATCTACAAGATCAACTACCTGAAACTGAACAAGGCCAGCA
TCCTGGAGAAGTACGAGAACGACGAGAAGATCGACGCCACCAAGTATATCCTGGAAAAAGAACACCTGAG
AGAGAACCGGCGGTACATCTACCTGATCAACGGACTGCCCTGGCCCTTCCGGTCCCACGATACCGTGTAC
GAGTTCTACCAGAAGTACATCGAGAACCAGAACATGCTGCTGGTGGCCAACAAGGCCGTGAACGAGGTGT
TCAGCGACAACAGCTACTACACCCGGATCAGAGACTACGAGAACTTCTTCTGCATCTACCCCAAGAGCAA
GAACAGCTACGAGAAGGGCCTGGACTACGTGATCAGCGTGTACTACGACGTGAACATCCCCAAGTTCATC
CGGAACAACATCCTGAGCCAGATCTTCCCCAGCCTGATCTTCAACCTGCACGAAGTGTCCAAGACCATCA
CCGAGAAAGGACTGGCCATGAGCAGCGACGACATCAAGAAGAACGAGCTGCCCTTCCAGCTGAAGGACAA
CTTCGCCCCTGGCGAAGGCGGAGCCGGCCAGGATGGAAAAGAAGGCCAGGACGGCAAGAGCCCCTTCTTC
GGCGCTACCGTGCTGAGAGTGATCTTCGTGGACCCTTTCCACTTCATCTGGACTACCAACGTGAACTTCT
TTAAGAAAATCTTCGTGATCGTGACCAGCATCTTTGGCGCGCCGTCGACCTCCATCACGGCCTATAAGAG
TGAGGGGGAGTCAGCGGAGTTCTCCTTCCCACTCAACCTTGGAGAGGAAAGCCTGCAGGGAGAGTTGAGA
TGGAAGGCAGAGAAGGCTCCTTCTTCCCAGTCCTGGATCACCTTCTCCCTAAAGAACCAAAAGGTGTCTG
TGCAGAAGTCTACTAGCAACCCCAAGTTCCAGCTGTCCGAAACGCTCCCACTCACCCTTCAGATACCCCA
GGTCTCCCTTCAGTTTGCTGGTTCTGGCAACCTGACCCTGACTCTGGACAGAGGGATACTGTATCAGGAA
GTGAACCTGGTGGTGATGAAAGTGACTCAGCCCGACAGCAACACTTTGACCTGTGAGGTGATGGGACCCA
CCTCACCCAAGATGAGACTGATCTTGAAGCAGGAGAATCAGGAGGCCAGGGTCTCCAGGCAGGAGAAAGT
GATTCAAGTGCAGGCCCCTGAAGCAGGGGTGTGGCAATGTCTACTGAGTGAAGGTGAAGAGGTCAAGATG
GACTCCAAGATCCAGGTTTTATCCAAAGGGTTGAATTCCGGATCACTGCATCATATTCTGGATGCACAGA
AAATGGTGTGGAATCATCGTTAAGTCTAGACACGTGATTAATTAAGGATCCCCCGACCTCGACCTCTGGC
TAATAAAGGAAATTTATTTTCATTGCAATAGTGTGTTGGAATTTTTTGTGTCTCTCACTCGGAAGGACAT
ATGGGAGGGCAAATCATTTGGTCGAGATCCCTCGGAGATCTCTAGCTAGAGGATCGATCCCCGCCCCGGA
CGAACTAAACCTGACTACGACATCTCTGCCCCTTCTTCGCGGGGCAGTGCATGTAATCCCTTCAGTTGGT
TGGTACAACTTGCCAACTGGGCCCTGTTCCACATGTGACACGGGGGGGGACCAAACACAAAGGGGTTCTC
TGACTGTAGTTGACATCCTTATAAATGGATGTGCACATTTGCCAACACTGAGTGGCTTTCATCCTGGAGC
AGACTTTGCAGTCTGTGGACTGCAACACAACATTGCCTTTATGTGTAACTCTTGGCTGAAGCTCTTACAC
CAATGCTGGGGGACATGTACCTCCCAGGGGCCCAGGAAGACTACGGGAGGCTACACCAACGTCAATCAGA
GGGGCCTGTGTAGCTACCGATAAGCGGACCCTCAAGAGGGCATTAGCAATAGTGTTTATAAGGCCCCCTT
GTTAACCCTAAACGGGTAGCATATGCTTCCCGGGTAGTAGTATATACTATCCAGACTAACCCTAATTCAA
TAGCATATGTTACCCAACGGGAAGCATATGCTATCGAATTAGGGTTAGTAAAAGGGTCCTAAGGAACAGC
GATATCTCCCACCCCATGAGCTGTCACGGTTTTATTTACATGGGGTCAGGATTCCACGAGGGTAGTGAAC
CATTTTAGTCACAAGGGCAGTGGCTGAAGATCAAGGAGCGGGCAGTGAACTCTCCTGAATCTTCGCCTGC
TTCTTCATTCTCCTTCGTTTAGCTAATAGAATAACTGCTGAGTTGTGAACAGTAAGGTGTATGTGAGGTG
CTCGAAAACAAGGTTTCAGGTGACGCCCCCAGAATAAAATTTGGACGGGGGGTTCAGTGGTGGCATTGTG
CTATGACACCAATATAACCCTCACAAACCCCTTGGGCAATAAATACTAGTGTAGGAATGAAACATTCTGA
ATATCTTTAACAATAGAAATCCATGGGGTGGGGACAAGCCGTAAAGACTGGATGTCCATCTCACACGAAT
TTATGGCTATGGGCAACACATAATCCTAGTGCAATATGATACTGGGGTTATTAAGATGTGTCCCAGGCAG
GGACCAAGACAGGTGAACCATGTTGTTACACTCTATTTGTAACAAGGGGAAAGAGAGTGGACGCCGACAG
CAGCGGACTCCACTGGTTGTCTCTAACACCCCCGAAAATTAAACGGGGCTCCACGCCAATGGGGCCCATA
AACAAAGACAAGTGGCCACTCTTTTTTTTGAAATTGTGGAGTGGGGGCACGCGTCAGCCCCCACACGCCG
CCCTGCGGTTTTGGACTGTAAAATAAGGGTGTAATAACTTGGCTGATTGTAACCCCGCTAACCACTGCGG
TCAAACCACTTGCCCACAAAACCACTAATGGCACCCCGGGGAATACCTGCATAAGTAGGTGGGCGGGCCA
AGATAGGGGCGCGATTGCTGCGATCTGGAGGACAAATTACACACACTTGCGCCTGAGCGCCAAGCACAGG
GTTGTTGGTCCTCATATTCACGAGGTCGCTGAGAGCACGGTGGGCTAATGTTGCCATGGGTAGCATATAC
TACCCAAATATCTGGATAGCATATGCTATCCTAATCTATATCTGGGTAGCATAGGCTATCCTAATCTATA
TCTGGGTAGCATATGCTATCCTAATCTATATCTGGGTAGTATATGCTATCCTAATTTATATCTGGGTAGC
ATAGGCTATCCTAATCTATATCTGGGTAGCATATGCTATCCTAATCTATATCTGGGTAGTATATGCTATC
CTAATCTGTATCCGGGTAGCATATGCTATCCTAATAGAGATTAGGGTAGTATATGCTATCCTAATTTATA
TCTGGGTAGCATATACTACCCAAATATCTGGATAGCATATGCTATCCTAATCTATATCTGGGTAGCATAT
GCTATCCTAATCTATATCTGGGTAGCATAGGCTATCCTAATCTATATCTGGGTAGCATATGCTATCCTAA
TCTATATCTGGGTAGTATATGCTATCCTAATTTATATCTGGGTAGCATAGGCTATCCTAATCTATATCTG
GGTAGCATATGCTATCCTAATCTATATCTGGGTAGTATATGCTATCCTAATCTGTATCCGGGTAGCATAT
GCTATCCTCATGATAAGCTGTCAAACATGAGAATTTTCTTGAAGACGAAAGGGCCTCGTGATACGCCTAT
TTTTATAGGTTAATGTCATGATAATAATGGTTTCTTAGACGTCAGGTGGCACTTTTCGGGGAAATGTGCG
CGGAACCCCTATTTGTTTATTTTTCTAAATACATTCAAATATGTATCCGCTCATGAGACAATAACCCTGA
TAAATGCTTCAATAATATTGAAAAAGGAAGAGTATGAGTATTCAACATTTCCGTGTCGCCCTTATTCCCT
TTTTTGCGGCATTTTGCCTTCCTGTTTTTGCTCACCCAGAAACGCTGGTGAAAGTAAAAGATGCTGAAGA
TCAGTTGGGTGCACGAGTGGGTTACATCGAACTGGATCTCAACAGCGGTAAGATCCTTGAGAGTTTTCGC
CCCGAAGAACGTTTTCCAATGATGAGCACTTTTAAAGTTCTGCTATGTGGCGCGGTATTATCCCGTGTTG
ACGCCGGGCAAGAGCAACTCGGTCGCCGCATACACTATTCTCAGAATGACTTGGTTGAGTACTCACCAGT
CACAGAAAAGCATCTTACGGATGGCATGACAGTAAGAGAATTATGCAGTGCTGCCATAACCATGAGTGAT
AACACTGCGGCCAACTTACTTCTGACAACGATCGGAGGACCGAAGGAGCTAACCGCTTTTTTGCACAACA
TGGGGGATCATGTAACTCGCCTTGATCGTTGGGAACCGGAGCTGAATGAAGCCATACCAAACGACGAGCG
TGACACCACGATGCCTGCAGCAATGGCAACAACGTTGCGCAAACTATTAACTGGCGAACTACTTACTCTA
GCTTCCCGGCAACAATTAATAGACTGGATGGAGGCGGATAAAGTTGCAGGACCACTTCTGCGCTCGGCCC
TTCCGGCTGGCTGGTTTATTGCTGATAAATCTGGAGCCGGTGAGCGTGGGTCTCGCGGTATCATTGCAGC
ACTGGGGCCAGATGGTAAGCCCTCCCGTATCGTAGTTATCTACACGACGGGGAGTCAGGCAACTATGGAT
GAACGAAATAGACAGATCGCTGAGATAGGTGCCTCACTGATTAAGCATTGGTAACTGTCAGACCAAGTTT
ACTCATATATACTTTAGATTGATTTAAAACTTCATTTTTAATTTAAAAGGATCTAGGTGAAGATCCTTTT
TGATAATCTCATGACCAAAATCCCTTAACGTGAGTTTTCGTTCCACTGAGCGTCAGACCCCGTAGAAAAG
ATCAAAGGATCTTCTTGAGATCCTTTTTTTCTGCGCGTAATCTGCTGCTTGCAAACAAAAAAACCACCGC
TACCAGCGGTGGTTTGTTTGCCGGATCAAGAGCTACCAACTCTTTTTCCGAAGGTAACTGGCTTCAGCAG
AGCGCAGATACCAAATACTGTTCTTCTAGTGTAGCCGTAGTTAGGCCACCACTTCAAGAACTCTGTAGCA
CCGCCTACATACCTCGCTCTGCTAATCCTGTTACCAGTGGCTGCTGCCAGTGGCGATAAGTCGTGTCTTA
CCGGGTTGGACTCAAGACGATAGTTACCGGATAAGGCGCAGCGGTCGGGCTGAACGGGGGGTTCGTGCAC
ACAGCCCAGCTTGGAGCGAACGACCTACACCGAACTGAGATACCTACAGCGTGAGCTATGAGAAAGCGCC
ACGCTTCCCGAAGGGAGAAAGGCGGACAGGTATCCGGTAAGCGGCAGGGTCGGAACAGGAGAGCGCACGA
GGGAGCTTCCAGGGGGAAACGCCTGGTATCTTTATAGTCCTGTCGGGTTTCGCCACCTCTGACTTGAGCG
TCGATTTTTGTGATGCTCGTCAGGGGGGCGGAGCCTATGGAAAAACGCCAGCAACGCGGCCTTTTTACGG
TTCCTGGCCTTTTGCTGGCCTTTTGCTCACATGTTCTTTCCTGCGTTATCCCCTGATTCTGTGGATAACC
GTATTACCGCCTTTGAGTGAGCTGATACCGCTCGCCGCAGCCGAACGACCGAGCGCAGCGAGTCAGTGAG
CGAGGAAGCGGAAGAGCGCCCAATACGCAAACCGCCTCTCCCCGCGCGTTGGCCGATTCATTAATGCAGC
TGGCACGACAGGTTTCCCGACTGGAAAGCGGGCAGTGAGCGCAACGCAATTAATGTGAGTTAGCTCACTC
ATTAGGCACCCCAGGCTTTACACTTTATGCTTCCGGCTCGTATGTTGTGTGGAATTGTGAGCGGATAACA
ATTTCACACAGGAAACAGCTATGACCATGATTACGCCAAGCTCTAGCTAGAGGTCGACCAATTCTCATGT
TTGACAGCTTATCATCGCAGATCCGGGCAACGTTGTTGCCATTGCTGCAGGCGCAGAACTGGTAGGTATG
GA
Features (pLannotate 1.2.2; 18 found; start..end, strand, type, name):
    154..533     +  enhancer       CMV enhancer: human cytomegalovirus immediate early enhancer
    535..734     +  promoter       CMV promoter: human cytomegalovirus (CMV) immediate early promoter
    802..840     +  misc_feature   Ad SA (fragment): adenovirus major late transcript splice acceptor (Friedrich and Soriano, 1991)
    873..1082    -  CDS            PTP (fragment): TERM_ADE02 - Experimental evidence at protein level: Swiss-Prot protein existence level 1. Protein covalently bound to the viral DNA that acts as a primer for viral genomic replication by DNA strand displacement. Assembles on the viral origin of replication in an initiation complex with viral polymerase, DBP, host NFIA and host POU2F1/OCT1. During initiation, the polymerase covalently couples the first dCTP with Ser- 580 of pTP. The terminal protein stimulates the template activity over 20 fold compared to protein-free templates. Neo-synthesized viral genomes are linked to two preterminal prot
   1113..1202    +  intron         chimeric intron (fragment): chimera between introns from adenovirus and immunoglobulin heavy chain genes
   1221..1267    +  CDS            IgH signal sequence (fragment): signal sequence from the mouse immunoglobulin heavy chain variable region
   2706..3326    +  CDS            Cd4 (fragment): CD4_RAT - Experimental evidence at protein level: Swiss-Prot protein existence level 1. Integral membrane glycoprotein that plays an essential role in the immune response and serves multiple functions in responses against both external and internal offenses. In T-cells, functions primarily as a coreceptor for MHC class II molecule:peptide complex. The antigens presented by class II peptides are derived from extracellular proteins while class I peptides are derived from cytosolic proteins. Interacts simultaneously with the T-cell receptor (TCR) and the MHC class II presented by antigen presenti
   3432..3487    +  polyA_signal   β-globin poly(A) signal: rabbit β-globin polyadenylation signal (Gil and Proudfoot, 1987)
   4001..5682    -  rep_origin     oriP (fragment): Epstein-Barr virus oriP replication origin (Yates et al., 2000)
   5809..5913    +  promoter       AmpR promoter: bla
   5914..6774    +  CDS            AmpR: β-lactamase; bla; confers resistance to ampicillin, carbenicillin, and related antibiotics
   6945..7533    +  rep_origin     ori: high-copy-number ColE1/pMB1/pBR322/pUC origin of replication
   7716..7808    +  CDS            lacI (fragment): lac repressor; lacI; The lac repressor binds to the lac operator to inhibit transcription in E. coli. This inhibition can be relieved by adding lactose or isopropyl-β-D-thiogalactopyranoside (IPTG).
   7821..7842    +  protein_bind   CAP binding site: CAP binding activates transcription in the presence of cAMP. E. coli catabolite activator protein
   7857..7887    +  promoter       lac promoter: promoter for the E. coli lac operon
   7895..7911    +  protein_bind   lac operator: The lac repressor binds to the lac operator to inhibit transcription in E. coli. This inhibition can be relieved by adding lactose or isopropyl-β-D-thiogalactopyranoside (IPTG). lac repressor encoded by lacI
   7981..7997    +  promoter       tet promoter (fragment): E. coli promoter for tetracycline efflux protein gene
   8007..8032    -  CDS            bla(M) (fragment): β-lactamase lacking the signal sequence; bla(M); allows cytosolic expression of β-lactamase
