[The description below was written by a language model from this plasmid's Addgene catalogue record and pLannotate feature annotations shown in this document.]
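Description:
PVX_081550-bio is a mammalian expression plasmid built on the pTT3 backbone, designed to produce the full-length ectodomain of the Plasmodium vivax protein PVX_081550 as a soluble, secreted recombinant protein. In bacteria it is maintained through a high-copy ColE1/pUC-type origin and selected with ampicillin via the β-lactamase gene. The backbone also carries an Epstein-Barr virus oriP fragment, which supports episomal retention in cells expressing EBNA1 and is a typical feature of vectors used for high-yield transient transfection. Short lac, tet and bla fragments annotated near the end of the sequence appear to be backbone remnants with no role in expression.

Expression is driven by the CMV immediate-early enhancer and promoter, followed by adenovirus-derived leader and splice elements and a chimeric intron fragment that improve transcript processing. The short hit to adenoviral preterminal protein on the opposite strand probably reflects this leader region rather than a real coding element. A mouse immunoglobulin heavy-chain signal sequence fragment lies just upstream of the insert, consistent with directing the protein into the secretory pathway. The insert sits between retained NotI and AscI sites and is not itself annotated in the feature table, but it corresponds to the gap between the signal sequence and the tag. All potential N-linked glycosylation sequons (NXT/S) were mutated to NXA, which removes sites that mammalian cells could otherwise glycosylate. Downstream, the ectodomain is fused to rat CD4 domains 3 and 4 and an enzymatic biotinylation sequence, and the transcript ends at a rabbit β-globin polyadenylation signal. The tag provides a common handle, and the biotinylation sequence allows capture on streptavidin. The plasmid belongs to a library of P. vivax merozoite proteins made to screen vaccine candidates and protein-protein interactions.
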