Addgene plasmid #68532: PVX_081550-bio
Purpose: Expresses full-length P. vivax PVX_081550 ectodomain in mammalian cells. C-terminal rat Cd4d3+4 tag, biotinylation sequence
Depositing lab: Julian Rayner & Gavin Wright. Depositing organization: Wellcome Sanger Institute. Publication: A Library of Plasmodium vivax Recombinant Merozoite Proteins Reveals New Vaccine Candidates and Protein-Protein Interactions. Hostetler JB, Sharma S, Bartholdson SJ, Wright GJ, Fairhurst RM, Rayner JC. PLoS Negl Trop Dis. 2015 Dec 23;9(12):e0004264. doi: 10.1371/journal.pntd.0004264. eCollection 2015 Dec. PubMed 26701602.
Backbone
  Vector backbone: pTT3
  Backbone manufacturer: Yves Durocher, NRC
  Backbone size w/o insert (bp): 6654
  Vector type: Mammalian Expression
Growth in bacteria
  Bacterial resistance: Ampicillin, 100 μg/mL
  Growth temperature: 37°C
  Growth strain: DH5alpha
  Copy number: High Copy
Gene/Insert
  Gene/Insert name: PVX_081550
  Mutation: All NXT/S sites mutated to NXA, where X is any amino acid except Proline
  Promoter: CMV
  Tag / fusion protein: rat CD4 d3+4, enzymatic biotinylation sequence (C terminal on backbone)
  Cloning method: Restriction Enzyme; 5′ cloning site NotI (not destroyed); 3′ cloning site AscI (not destroyed)
  Sequencing primers: 5′ pMT2-F; 3′ rb_glob_PA_term-R
Terms and licenses: Academic/Nonprofit Terms; Industry Terms: Not Available to Industry
How to cite: PVX_081550-bio was a gift from Julian Rayner & Gavin Wright (Addgene plasmid # 68532 ; http://n2t.net/addgene:68532 ; RRID:Addgene_68532)
