>Addgene plasmid #68532 | PVX_081550-bio | depositor partial sequence | sequence record 120655 | PVX_081550 from Not1 to Asc1 restriction sites
GCGGCCGCCAGAGATGGGAGAAGAAAGTGGATGGGCCTGCTGAGCAGATGGGAGGCCACACCTTACGGCG
GCTCTGATGTGGGATCCGATGTGGGCCTGGGACAGACAGGCGGAGGAAAGGCCGCCCACATCTTCGCCCT
GAAGTCCGCCCTGCAGTTCGCCAACGGCTACGAGGAAGTGCGGCAGAAGGGCAGATCTGGCAGAAGCGGA
AGAAGCGAGCGGCGCGAGCGGAGAGAACGCGTGAACCCTGTGTGCATCCTGCCCAGCGACATGCCCCGGT
TCAGAACCCTGCACGAGAAGGTGGAAGTGGAAGAGGAACTGCTGCTGCAGGAAAAGACCGCCGACGACAT
GAACGTGGCCGGCGACGCCGACAACACCAACAACAAGGACGAGTACGGCCAGCCCCTGATCAAGGGCCAG
ACAGCCACAGAAGGCGTGCTGCCTCAGCAGACCGTGGCCACAAAAGTGTCCCCCCTGATCGAGAAGTCCA
CCATCGACCACTACCTGGACGTGTGCACCCAGATCCGGAAGAAAACCTTCAGCTTCAAGAACTGCGAGAT
CTTCTACGAGAGCCCCGAAGTGACCCTGTACAAGAACATCCTGGAAGATAAGAGCGAGACACGCTACGAC
CTGATCGGCTACGGCACCCTGAACGACGTGTCCCTGTATGGCGCCAGCCAGGCCCTGAACAACCTGGATG
TGATCAAAGAGTGGAACAAGAATATCTACAAGATCAACTACCTGAAACTGAACAAGGCCAGCATCCTGGA
GAAGTACGAGAACGACGAGAAGATCGACGCCACCAAGTATATCCTGGAAAAAGAACACCTGAGAGAGAAC
CGGCGGTACATCTACCTGATCAACGGACTGCCCTGGCCCTTCCGGTCCCACGATACCGTGTACGAGTTCT
ACCAGAAGTACATCGAGAACCAGAACATGCTGCTGGTGGCCAACAAGGCCGTGAACGAGGTGTTCAGCGA
CAACAGCTACTACACCCGGATCAGAGACTACGAGAACTTCTTCTGCATCTACCCCAAGAGCAAGAACAGC
TACGAGAAGGGCCTGGACTACGTGATCAGCGTGTACTACGACGTGAACATCCCCAAGTTCATCCGGAACA
ACATCCTGAGCCAGATCTTCCCCAGCCTGATCTTCAACCTGCACGAAGTGTCCAAGACCATCACCGAGAA
AGGACTGGCCATGAGCAGCGACGACATCAAGAAGAACGAGCTGCCCTTCCAGCTGAAGGACAACTTCGCC
CCTGGCGAAGGCGGAGCCGGCCAGGATGGAAAAGAAGGCCAGGACGGCAAGAGCCCCTTCTTCGGCGCTA
CCGTGCTGAGAGTGATCTTCGTGGACCCTTTCCACTTCATCTGGACTACCAACGTGAACTTCTTTAAGAA
AATCTTCGTGATCGTGACCAGCATCTTTGGCGCGCC
