>Addgene plasmid #68532 | PVX_081550-bio | addgene partial sequence | sequence record 124330 | rb_glob_PA_term-R 5'-CCCATATGTCCTTCCGAGTG-3'
CACTATTGCAATGAAAATAAATTTCCTTTATTAGCCAGAGGTCGAGGTCGGGGGATCCTTAATTAATCAC
GTGTCTAGACTTAACGATGATTCCACACCATTTTCTGTGCATCCAGAATATGATGCAGTGATCCGGAATT
CAACCCTTTGGATAAAACCTGGATCTTGGAGTCCATCTTGACCTCTTCACCTTCACTCAGTAGACATTGC
CACACCCCTGCTTCAGGGGCCTGCACTTGAATCACTTTCTCCTGCCTGGAGACCCTGGCCTCCTGATTCT
CCTGCTTCAAGATCAGTCTCATCTTGGGTGAGGTGGGTCCCATCACCTCACAGGTCAAAGTGTTGCTGTC
GGGCTGAGTCACTTTCATCACCACCAGGTTCACTTCCTGATACAGTATCCCTCTGTCCAGAGTCAGGGTC
AGGTTGCCAGAACCAGCAAACTGAAGGGAGACCTGGGGTATCTGAAGGGTGAGTGGGAGCGTTTCGGACA
GCTGGAACTTGGGGTTGCTAGTAGACTTCTGCACAGACACCTTTTGGTTCTTTAGGGAGAAGGTGATCCA
GGACTGGGAAGAAGGAGCCTTCTCTGCCTTCCATCTCAACTCTCCCTGCAGGCTTTCCTCTCCAAGGTTG
AGTGGGAAGGAGAACTCCGCTGACTCCCCCTCACTCTTATAGGCCGTGATGGAGGTCGACGGCGCGCCAA
AGATGCTGGTCACGATCACGAAGATTTTCTTAAAGAAGTTCACGTTGGTAGTCCAGATGAAGTGGAAAGG
GTCCACGAAGATCACTCTCAGCACGGTAGCGCCGAAGAAGGGGCTCTTGCCGTCCTGGCCTTCTTTTCCA
TCCTGGCCGGCTCCGCCTTCGCCAGGGGCGAAGTTGTCCTTCAGCTGGAAGGGCAGCTCGTTCTTCTTGA
TGTCGTCGCTGCTCATGGCCAGTCCTTTCTCGGTGATGGTCTTGGACACTTCGTGCAGGTTGAAGATCAG
GCTGGGGAAGATCTGGCTCAGGATGTTGTTCCGGATGAACTTGGGGAT
