>Addgene plasmid #68532 | PVX_081550-bio | addgene partial sequence | sequence record 124331 | pMT2-F 5'-TTGCCTTTCTCTCCACAGGT-3'
TGGAGTTTCAGACCCAGGTACTCATGTCCCTGCTGCTCTGCATGTCTGGTGCGGCCGCCAGAGATGGGAG
AAGAAAGTGGATGGGCCTGCTGAGCAGATGGGAGGCCACACCTTACGGCGGCTCTGATGTGGGATCCGAT
GTGGGCCTGGGACAGACAGGCGGAGGAAAGGCCGCCCACATCTTCGCCCTGAAGTCCGCCCTGCAGTTCG
CCAACGGCTACGAGGAAGTGCGGCAGAAGGGCAGATCTGGCAGAAGCGGAAGAAGCGAGCGGCGCGAGCG
GAGAGAACGCGTGAACCCTGTGTGCATCCTGCCCAGCGACATGCCCCGGTTCAGAACCCTGCACGAGAAG
GTGGAAGTGGAAGAGGAACTGCTGCTGCAGGAAAAGACCGCCGACGACATGAACGTGGCCGGCGACGCCG
ACAACACCAACAACAAGGACGAGTACGGCCAGCCCCTGATCAAGGGCCAGACAGCCACAGAAGGCGTGCT
GCCTCAGCAGACCGTGGCCACAAAAGTGTCCCCCCTGATCGAGAAGTCCACCATCGACCACTACCTGGAC
GTGTGCACCCAGATCCGGAAGAAAACCTTCAGCTTCAAGAACTGCGAGATCTTCTACGAGAGCCCCGAAG
TGACCCTGTACAAGAACATCCTGGAAGATAAGAGCGAGACACGCTACGACCTGATCGGCTACGGCACCCT
GAACGACGTGTCCCTGTATGGCGCCAGCCAGGCCCTGAACAACCTGGATGTGATCAAAGAGTGGAACAAG
AATATCTACAAGATCAACTACCTGAAACTGAACAAGGCCAGCATCCTGGAGAAGTACGAGAACGACGAGA
AGATCGACGCCACCAAGTATATCCTGGAAAAAGAACACCTGAGAGAGAACCGGCGGTACATCTACCTGAT
CAACGGACTGCCCTGGCCCTTCCGGTCCCACGATACCGTGTACGAGTTCTACCAGAAGTACATCGAGAAC
CAGAACATGCTGCTGGTGGCCAACAAGGCCGTGAACGAGGTGTTCAGCGACAACAGCTACTAC
